LOCUS       Exported 5169 bp ds-DNA circular SYN 13-MAY-2021
DEFINITION  Expression of GFP-CaaX (sequence from Hras) in mammalian cells..
ACCESSION   .
VERSION     .
KEYWORDS    EGFP-CaaX(tH) in pCSDEST2
SOURCE      synthetic DNA construct
  ORGANISM  synthetic DNA construct
REFERENCE   1 (bases 1 to 5169)
  TITLE     New_for_revision
  JOURNAL   Unpublished
REFERENCE   2 (bases 1 to 5169)
  AUTHORS   .
  TITLE     Direct Submission
  JOURNAL   Exported May 13, 2021 from SnapGene Server 1.1.58
            http://www.snapgene.com
FEATURES             Location/Qualifiers
     source          1..5169
                     /organism="synthetic DNA construct"
                     /mol_type="other DNA"
     promoter        38..56
                     /label=SP6 promoter
                     /note="promoter for bacteriophage SP6 RNA polymerase"
     primer_bind     38..55
                     /label=SP6
                     /note="SP6 promoter, forward primer"
     protein_bind    111..135
                     /gene="mutant version of attB"
                     /label=attB1
                     /bound_moiety="BP Clonase(TM)"
                     /note="recombination site for the Gateway(R) BP reaction"
     regulatory      136..145
                     /regulatory_class="other"
                     /note="vertebrate consensus sequence for strong initiation
                     of translation (Kozak, 1987)"
     CDS             142..858
                     /codon_start=1
                     /product="enhanced GFP"
                     /label=EGFP
                     /translation="MVSKGEELFTGVVPILVELDGDVNGHKFSVSGEGEGDATYGKLTL
                     KFICTTGKLPVPWPTLVTTLTYGVQCFSRYPDHMKQHDFFKSAMPEGYVQERTIFFKDD
                     GNYKTRAEVKFEGDTLVNRIELKGIDFKEDGNILGHKLEYNYNSHNVYIMADKQKNGIK
                     VNFKIRHNIEDGSVQLADHYQQNTPIGDGPVLLPDNHYLSTQSALSKDPNEKRDHMVLL
                     EFVTAAGITLGMDELYK"
     CDS             142..858
                     /codon_start=1
                     /product="the original enhanced GFP (Yang et al., 1996)"
                     /label=EGFP
                     /note="mammalian codon-optimized"
                     /translation="MVSKGEELFTGVVPILVELDGDVNGHKFSVSGEGEGDATYGKLTL
                     KFICTTGKLPVPWPTLVTTLTYGVQCFSRYPDHMKQHDFFKSAMPEGYVQERTIFFKDD
                     GNYKTRAEVKFEGDTLVNRIELKGIDFKEDGNILGHKLEYNYNSHNVYIMADKQKNGIK
                     VNFKIRHNIEDGSVQLADHYQQNTPIGDGPVLLPDNHYLSTQSALSKDPNEKRDHMVLL
                     EFVTAAGITLGMDELYK"
     primer_bind     complement(187..208)
                     /label=EGFP-N
                     /note="EGFP, reverse primer"
     primer_bind     complement(448..467)
                     /label=EXFP-R
                     /note="For distinguishing EGFP variants, reverse primer"
     primer_bind     795..816
                     /label=EGFP-C
                     /note="EGFP, forward primer"
     protein_bind    complement(860..884)
                     /gene="mutant version of attB"
                     /label=attB2
                     /bound_moiety="BP Clonase(TM)"
                     /note="recombination site for the Gateway(R) BP reaction"
     promoter        complement(956..973)
                     /label=T7 promoter
                     /note="promoter for bacteriophage T7 RNA polymerase"
     polyA_signal    978..1112
                     /label=SV40 poly(A) signal
                     /note="SV40 polyadenylation signal"
     protein_bind    complement(1164..1184)
                     /gene="mutant version of attB"
                     /label=attB3
                     /bound_moiety="BP Clonase(TM)"
                     /note="core recombination site for the Gateway(R) BP
                     reaction"
     promoter        complement(1202..1219)
                     /label=T7 promoter
                     /note="promoter for bacteriophage T7 RNA polymerase"
     polyA_signal    1224..1358
                     /label=SV40 poly(A) signal
                     /note="SV40 polyadenylation signal"
     primer_bind     complement(1471..1491)
                     /label=T3
                     /note="T3 promoter, forward primer"
     promoter        complement(1471..1489)
                     /label=T3 promoter
                     /note="promoter for bacteriophage T3 RNA polymerase"
     primer_bind     complement(1510..1526)
                     /label=M13 rev
                     /note="common sequencing primer, one of multiple similar
                     variants"
     primer_bind     complement(1510..1526)
                     /label=M13 Reverse
                     /note="In lacZ gene. Also called M13-rev"
     primer_bind     complement(1523..1545)
                     /label=M13/pUC Reverse
                     /note="In lacZ gene"
     protein_bind    1534..1550
                     /label=lac operator
                     /bound_moiety="lac repressor encoded by lacI"
                     /note="The lac repressor binds to the lac operator to
                     inhibit transcription in E. coli. This inhibition can be
                     relieved by adding lactose or
                     isopropyl-beta-D-thiogalactopyranoside (IPTG)."
     promoter        complement(1558..1588)
                     /label=lac promoter
                     /note="promoter for the E. coli lac operon"
     protein_bind    1603..1624
                     /label=CAP binding site
                     /bound_moiety="E. coli catabolite activator protein"
                     /note="CAP binding activates transcription in the presence
                     of cAMP."
     primer_bind     complement(1741..1758)
                     /label=L4440
                     /note="L4440 vector, forward primer"
     rep_origin      complement(1912..2500)
                     /direction=LEFT
                     /label=ori
                     /note="high-copy-number ColE1/pMB1/pBR322/pUC origin of
                     replication"
     primer_bind     complement(1992..2011)
                     /label=pBR322ori-F
                     /note="pBR322 origin, forward primer"
     CDS             complement(2671..3531)
                     /codon_start=1
                     /gene="bla"
                     /product="beta-lactamase"
                     /label=AmpR
                     /note="confers resistance to ampicillin, carbenicillin, and
                     related antibiotics"
                     /translation="MSIQHFRVALIPFFAAFCLPVFAHPETLVKVKDAEDQLGARVGYI
                     ELDLNSGKILESFRPEERFPMMSTFKVLLCGAVLSRIDAGQEQLGRRIHYSQNDLVEYS
                     PVTEKHLTDGMTVRELCSAAITMSDNTAANLLLTTIGGPKELTAFLHNMGDHVTRLDRW
                     EPELNEAIPNDERDTTMPVAMATTLRKLLTGELLTLASRQQLIDWMEADKVAGPLLRSA
                     LPAGWFIADKSGAGERGSRGIIAALGPDGKPSRIVVIYTTGSQATMDERNRQIAEIGAS
                     LIKHW"
     primer_bind     3294..3313
                     /label=Amp-R
                     /note="Ampicillin resistance gene, reverse primer"
     promoter        complement(3532..3636)
                     /gene="bla"
                     /label=AmpR promoter
     rep_origin      complement(3662..4117)
                     /direction=LEFT
                     /label=f1 ori
                     /note="f1 bacteriophage origin of replication; arrow
                     indicates direction of (+) strand synthesis"
     primer_bind     complement(3799..3820)
                     /label=F1ori-F
                     /note="F1 origin, forward primer"
     primer_bind     4011..4030
                     /label=F1ori-R
                     /note="F1 origin, reverse primer"
     promoter        4195..3
                     /label=CMV IE94 promoter
                     /note="enhancer/promoter region of simian cytomegalovirus
                     major immediate early transcription unit IE94"
ORIGIN
        1 aaccgccatt ctgcctgggg acgtcggagc aagcttgatt taggtgacac tatagaatac
       61 aagctacttg ttctttttgc aggatcccat cgattcgaat tcaaggatca acaagtttgt
      121 acaaaaaagc aggctgccac catggtgagc aagggcgagg agctgttcac cggggtggtg
      181 cccatcctgg tcgagctgga cggcgacgta aacggccaca agttcagcgt gtccggcgag
      241 ggcgagggcg atgccaccta cggcaagctg accctgaagt tcatctgcac caccggcaag
      301 ctgcccgtgc cctggcccac cctcgtgacc accctgacct acggcgtgca gtgcttcagc
      361 cgctaccccg accacatgaa gcagcacgac ttcttcaagt ccgccatgcc cgaaggctac
      421 gtccaggagc gcaccatctt cttcaaggac gacggcaact acaagacccg cgccgaggtg
      481 aagttcgagg gcgacaccct ggtgaaccgc atcgagctga agggcatcga cttcaaggag
      541 gacggcaaca tcctggggca caagctggag tacaactaca acagccacaa cgtctatatc
      601 atggccgaca agcagaagaa cggcatcaag gtgaacttca agatccgcca caacatcgag
      661 gacggcagcg tgcagctcgc cgaccactac cagcagaaca cccccatcgg cgacggcccc
      721 gtgctgctgc ccgacaacca ctacctgagc acccagtccg ccctgagcaa agaccccaac
      781 gagaagcgcg atcacatggt cctgctggag ttcgtgaccg ccgccgggat cactctcggc
      841 atggacgagc tgtacaagca cccagctttc ttgtacaaag tgggaaagct gaaccctcct
      901 gatgagagtg gccccggctg catgagctgc aagtgtgtgc tctcctgatc tagaactata
      961 gtgagtcgta ttacgtagat ccagacatga taagatacat tgatgagttt ggacaaacca
     1021 caactagaat gcagtgaaaa aaatgcttta tttgtgaaat ttgtgatgct attgctttat
     1081 ttgtaaccat tataagctgc aataaacaag ttaacaacaa caattgcatt cattttatgt
     1141 ttcaggttca gggggaggtg tggcaacttt attatacata gttgcactcg agcctctaga
     1201 actatagtga gtcgtattac gtagatccag acatgataag atacattgat gagtttggac
     1261 aaaccacaac tagaatgcag tgaaaaaaat gctttatttg tgaaatttgt gatgctattg
     1321 ctttatttgt aaccattata agctgcaata aacaagttaa caacaacaat tgcattcatt
     1381 ttatgtttca ggttcagggg gaggtgtggg aggtttttta attcgcggcc gcggcgccaa
     1441 tgcattgggc ccggtaccca gcttttgttc cctttagtga gggttaattg cgcgcttggc
     1501 gtaatcatgg tcatagctgt ttcctgtgtg aaattgttat ccgctcacaa ttccacacaa
     1561 catacgagcc gggagcataa agtgtaaagc ctggggtgcc taatgagtga gctaactcac
     1621 attaattgcg ttgcgctcac tgcccgcttt ccagtcggga aacctgtcgt gccagctgca
     1681 ttaatgaatc ggccaacgcg cggggagagg cggtttgcgt attgggcgct cttccgcttc
     1741 ctcgctcact gactcgctgc gctcggtcgt tcggctgcgg cgagcggtat cagctcactc
     1801 aaaggcggta atacggttat ccacagaatc aggggataac gcaggaaaga acatgtgagc
     1861 aaaaggccag caaaaggcca ggaaccgtaa aaaggccgcg ttgctggcgt ttttccatag
     1921 gctccgcccc cctgacgagc atcacaaaaa tcgacgctca agtcagaggt ggcgaaaccc
     1981 gacaggacta taaagatacc aggcgtttcc ccctggaagc tccctcgtgc gctctcctgt
     2041 tccgaccctg ccgcttaccg gatacctgtc cgcctttctc ccttcgggaa gcgtggcgct
     2101 ttctcatagc tcacgctgta ggtatctcag ttcggtgtag gtcgttcgct ccaagctggg
     2161 ctgtgtgcac gaaccccccg ttcagcccga ccgctgcgcc ttatccggta actatcgtct
     2221 tgagtccaac ccggtaagac acgacttatc gccactggca gcagccactg gtaacaggat
     2281 tagcagagcg aggtatgtag gcggtgctac agagttcttg aagtggtggc ctaactacgg
     2341 ctacactaga agaacagtat ttggtatctg cgctctgctg aagccagtta ccttcggaaa
     2401 aagagttggt agctcttgat ccggcaaaca aaccaccgct ggtagcggtg gtttttttgt
     2461 ttgcaagcag cagattacgc gcagaaaaaa aggatctcaa gaagatcctt tgatcttttc
     2521 tacggggtct gacgctcagt ggaacgaaaa ctcacgttaa gggattttgg tcatgagatt
     2581 atcaaaaagg atcttcacct agatcctttt aaattaaaaa tgaagtttta aatcaatcta
     2641 aagtatatat gagtaaactt ggtctgacag ttaccaatgc ttaatcagtg aggcacctat
     2701 ctcagcgatc tgtctatttc gttcatccat agttgcctga ctccccgtcg tgtagataac
     2761 tacgatacgg gagggcttac catctggccc cagtgctgca atgataccgc gagacccacg
     2821 ctcaccggct ccagatttat cagcaataaa ccagccagcc ggaagggccg agcgcagaag
     2881 tggtcctgca actttatccg cctccatcca gtctattaat tgttgccggg aagctagagt
     2941 aagtagttcg ccagttaata gtttgcgcaa cgttgttgcc attgctacag gcatcgtggt
     3001 gtcacgctcg tcgtttggta tggcttcatt cagctccggt tcccaacgat caaggcgagt
     3061 tacatgatcc cccatgttgt gcaaaaaagc ggttagctcc ttcggtcctc cgatcgttgt
     3121 cagaagtaag ttggccgcag tgttatcact catggttatg gcagcactgc ataattctct
     3181 tactgtcatg ccatccgtaa gatgcttttc tgtgactggt gagtactcaa ccaagtcatt
     3241 ctgagaatag tgtatgcggc gaccgagttg ctcttgcccg gcgtcaatac gggataatac
     3301 cgcgccacat agcagaactt taaaagtgct catcattgga aaacgttctt cggggcgaaa
     3361 actctcaagg atcttaccgc tgttgagatc cagttcgatg taacccactc gtgcacccaa
     3421 ctgatcttca gcatctttta ctttcaccag cgtttctggg tgagcaaaaa caggaaggca
     3481 aaatgccgca aaaaagggaa taagggcgac acggaaatgt tgaatactca tactcttcct
     3541 ttttcaatat tattgaagca tttatcaggg ttattgtctc atgagcggat acatatttga
     3601 atgtatttag aaaaataaac aaataggggt tccgcgcaca tttccccgaa aagtgccacc
     3661 taaattgtaa gcgttaatat tttgttaaaa ttcgcgttaa atttttgtta aatcagctca
     3721 ttttttaacc aataggccga aatcggcaaa atcccttata aatcaaaaga atagaccgag
     3781 atagggttga gtgttgttcc agtttggaac aagagtccac tattaaagaa cgtggactcc
     3841 aacgtcaaag gnnnnnnnnn nnnnnnnnnn nnnnnnnnnn nnnnnnnnnn nnnnnnnnnn
     3901 tnnnnnnnnn nnnnnnnnnn nnnnnnnnnn nnnnnnnnnn nnnnnnnnnn nnnnnnnnnn
     3961 nnnnnnnnnn nnnnnnnnnn nnnnnnnnnn nngnnnnnnn nnnnnnnnnn nnnnnnnnnn
     4021 nnnnnnnnnn nnnnnnnnnn nnnnnnnnnn nnnnnnnnnn nnnnnnnnnn nnnnnnnnnn
     4081 nnnnnnnnnn nnnnnnnnnn nnnnnnnnnn nnnnnnnccc attcgccatt caggctgcgc
     4141 aactgttggg aagggcgatc ggtgcgggcc tcttcgctat tacgccagtc gaccgccaat
     4201 tcaatatggc gtatatggac tcatgccaat tcaatatggt ggatctggac ctgtgccaat
     4261 tcaatatggc gtatatggac tcgtgccaat tcaatatggt ggatctggac cccagccaat
     4321 tcaatatggc ggacttggca ccatgccaat tcaatatggc ggacctggca ctgtgccaac
     4381 tggggagggg tctacttggc acggtgccaa gtttgaggag gggtcttggc cctgtgccaa
     4441 gtccgccata ttgaattggc atggtgccaa taatggcggc catattggct atatgccagg
     4501 atcaatatat aggcaatatc caatatggcc ctatgccaat atggctattg gccaggttca
     4561 atactatgta ttggccctat gccatatagt attccatata tgggttttcc tattgacgta
     4621 gatagcccct cccaatgggc ggtcccatat accatatatg gggcttccta ataccgccca
     4681 tagccactcc cccattgacg tcaatggtct ctatatatgg tctttcctat tgacgtcata
     4741 tgggcggtcc tattgacgta tatggcgcct cccccattga cgtcaattac ggtaaatggc
     4801 ccgcctggct caatgcccat tgacgtcaat aggaccaccc accattgacg tcaatgggat
     4861 ggctcattgc ccattcatat ccgttctcac gccccctatt gacgtcaatg acggtaaatg
     4921 gcccacttgg cagtacatca atatctatta atagtaactt ggcaagtaca ttactattgg
     4981 aagtacgcca gggtacattg gcagtactcc cattgacgtc aatggcggta aatggcccgc
     5041 gatggctgcc aagtacatcc ccattgacgt caatggggag gggcaatgac gcaaatgggc
     5101 gttccattga cgtaaatggg cggtaggcgt gcctaatggg aggtctatat aagcaatgct
     5161 cgtttaggg
//
