[The description below was written by a language model from this plasmid's Addgene catalogue record and the feature table of its GenBank file.]
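Description:
EGFP-CaaX(tH) in pCSDEST2 is a 5,169 bp mammalian expression plasmid built by Gateway recombination into the pCSDEST2 destination backbone, a pCS2-type vector. It is propagated in E. coli as a high-copy plasmid from a ColE1/pUC-type origin with ampicillin selection (bla under its own promoter). It also carries an f1 origin and residual lac promoter/operator sequences from the cloning backbone.

Expression is driven by the simian cytomegalovirus IE94 enhancer/promoter, which spans the numbering origin of the circular map and reads into the insert. An SP6 promoter sits just downstream of it, so sense RNA could also be made by in vitro transcription. Oppositely oriented T7 and T3 promoters lie on the far side of the insert. The payload begins after an attB1 site with a Kozak consensus and a mammalian codon-optimized EGFP open reading frame, followed immediately by attB2. Further downstream are an SV40 polyadenylation signal, an attB3 site and a second copy of the T7 promoter and SV40 poly(A) signal. This layout is consistent with a multisite Gateway assembly.

The catalogue names the insert as a synthetic CaaX membrane-targeting motif derived from H-Ras fused to EGFP, but the feature table does not annotate the CaaX segment. By the construct name it would follow EGFP, probably in the unannotated stretch beyond attB2, although the record does not confirm its position. CaaX motifs direct prenylation, and the H-Ras tail is commonly used to anchor proteins to the inner leaflet of the plasma membrane. The stated purpose is expression of GFP-CaaX in mammalian cells, where it would serve as a fluorescent membrane marker.
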