Addgene plasmid #140890: EGFP-CaaX(tH) in pCSDEST2
Purpose: Expression of GFP-CaaX (sequence from Hras) in mammalian cells.
Depositing lab: Rob Parton. Depositing organization: University of Queensland, Institute for Molecular Bioscience. Publication: In vivo cell biological screening identifies an endocytic capture mechanism for T-tubule formation. Hall TE, Martel N, Ariotti N, Xiong Z, Lo HP, Ferguson C, Rae J, Lim YW, Parton RG. Nat Commun. 2020 Jul 24;11(1):3711. doi: 10.1038/s41467-020-17486-w. PubMed 32709891.
Backbone
  Vector backbone: pCSDEST2
  Vector type: Mammalian Expression
Growth in bacteria
  Bacterial resistance: Ampicillin, 100 μg/mL
  Growth temperature: 37°C
  Growth strain: DH5alpha
  Copy number: High Copy
Gene/Insert
  Gene/Insert name: CaaX membrane targeting motif (H-ras)
  Species: Synthetic
  Tag / fusion protein: EGFP (C terminal on insert)
Terms and licenses: Academic/Nonprofit Terms; Industry Terms: Not Available to Industry
How to cite: EGFP-CaaX(tH) in pCSDEST2 was a gift from Rob Parton (Addgene plasmid # 140890 ; http://n2t.net/addgene:140890 ; RRID:Addgene_140890)
